>Addgene plasmid #89529 | OeNL_pRSETb | addgene full sequence | sequence record 176636 | Addgene NGS Result
GGTACTACATGGACGGCTCCGTCAATGGGCATGAGTTCACAATCGAGGGTGAGGGCACAGGCAGACCTTA
CGAGGGACATCAGGAGATGACACTGCGCGTCACAATGGCCGAGGGCGGGCCAATGCCTTTCGCCTTCGAC
CTGGTGTCCCACGTGTTCTGTTACGGCCACAGAGTTTTTACTAAATATCCAGAAGAGATCCCAGACTATT
TCAAGCAGGCCTTTCCTGAGGGCCTGTCCTGGGAGAGGTCCCTGGAGTTCGAGGACGGCGGCTCCGCCTC
CGTGAGCGCCCACATCAGCCTGAGGGGCAACACCTTCTACCACAAGTCCAAGTTCACCGGCGTGAACTTC
CCCGCCGACGGCCCCATCATGCAGAACCAGAGCGTGGACTGGGAGCCCTCCACCGAGAAGATCACCGCCA
GCGACGGCGTGCTGAAGGGCGACGTGACCATGTACCTGAAGCTGGAGGGCGGCGGCAACCACAAGTGCCA
GATGAAGACCACCTACAAGGCCGCCAAGGAGATCCTGGAGATGCCCGGCGACCACTACATCGGCCACAGG
CTGGTGAGGAAGACCGAGGGCAACATCACCGAGCAGGTGGAGGACGCCGTGGCCCACTCCGAGCTCGAAA
ATGGGCTGAAGATCGACATCCATGTCATCATCCCGTATGAAGGTCTGAGCGGCGACCAAATGGGCCAGAT
CGAAAAAATTTTTAAGGTGGTGTACCCTGTGGATGATCATCACTTTAAGGTGATCCTGCACTATGGCACA
CTGGTAATCGACGGGGTTACGCCGAACATGATCGACTATTTCGGACGGCCGTATGAAGGCATCGCCGTGT
TCGACGGCAAAAAGATCACTGTAACAGGGACCCTGTGGAACGGCAACAAAATTATCGACGAGCGCCTGAT
CAACCCCGACGGCTCCCTGCTGTTCCGAGTAACCATCAACGGAGTGACCGGCTGGCGGCTGTGCGAACGC
ATTCTGGCGTAAGAATTCGAAGCTTGATCCGGCTGCTAACAAAGCCCGAAAGGAAGCTGAGTTGGCTGCT
GCCACCGCTGAGCAATAACTAGCATAACCCCTTGGGGCCTCTAAACGGGTCTTGAGGGGTTTTTTGCTGA
AAGGAGGAACTATATCCGGATCTGGCGTAATAGCGAAGAGGCCCGCACCGATCGCCCTTCCCAACAGTTG
CGCAGCCTGAATGGCGAATGGG
[124 nt withheld, positions 1213-1336]
C
[91 nt withheld, positions 1338-1428]
A
[49 nt withheld, positions 1430-1478]
CCTTTGACGTTGGAGTCCACGTTCTTT
[37 nt withheld, positions 1506-1542]
ACCCTATCTCGGTCTATTCTTTTGATTTATAAGGGATTTTGCCGATTTCGGCCTATTGGTTAAAAAATGA
GCTGATTTAACAAAAATTTAACGCGAATTTTAACAAAATATTAACGCTTACAATTTAGGTGGCACTTTTC
GGGGAAATGTGCGCGGAACCCCTATTTGTTTATTTTTCTAAATACATTCAAATATGTATCCGCTCATGAG
ACAATAACCCTGATAAATGCTTCAATAATATTGAAAAAGGAAGAGTATGAGTATTCAACATTTCCGTGTC
GCCCTTATTCCCTTTTTTGCGGCATTTTGCCTTCCTGTTTTTGCTCACCCAGAAACGCTGGTGAAAGTAA
AAGATGCTGAAGATCAGTTGGGTGCACGAGTGGGTTACATCGAACTGGATCTCAACAGCGGTAAGATCCT
TGAGAGTTTTCGCCCCGAAGAACGTTTTCCAATGATGAGCACTTTTAAAGTTCTGCTATGTGGCGCGGTA
TTATCCCGTATTGACGCCGGGCAAGAGCAACTCGGTCGCCGCATACACTATTCTCAGAATGACTTGGTTG
AGTACTCACCAGTCACAGAAAAGCATCTTACGGATGGCATGACAGTAAGAGAATTATGCAGTGCTGCCAT
AACCATGAGTGATAACACTGCGGCCAACTTACTTCTGACAACGATCGGAGGACCGAAGGAGCTAACCGCT
TTTTTGCACAACATGGGGGATCATGTAACTCGCCTTGATCGTTGGGAACCGGAGCTGAATGAAGCCATAC
CAAACGACGAGCGTGACACCACGATGCCTGTAGCAATGGCAACAACGTTGCGCAAACTATTAACTGGCGA
ACTACTTACTCTAGCTTCCCGGCAACAATTAATAGACTGGATGGAGGCGGATAAAGTTGCAGGACCACTT
CTGCGCTCGGCCCTTCCGGCTGGCTGGTTTATTGCTGATAAATCTGGAGCCGGTGAGCGTGGGTCTCGCG
GTATCATTGCAGCACTGGGGCCAGATGGTAAGCCCTCCCGTATCGTAGTTATCTACACGACGGGGAGTCA
GGCAACTATGGATGAACGAAATAGACAGATCGCTGAGATAGGTGCCTCACTGATTAAGCATTGGTAACTG
TCAGACCAAGTTTACTCATATATACTTTAGATTGATTTAAAACTTCATTTTTAATTTAAAAGGATCTAGG
TGAAGATCCTTTTTGATAATCTCATGACCAAAATCCCTTAACGTGAGTTTTCGTTCCACTGAGCGTCAGA
CCCCGTAGAAAAGATCAAAGGATCTTCTTGAGATCCTTTTTTTCTGCGCGTAATCTGCTGCTTGCAAACA
AAAAAACCACCGCTACCAGCGGTGGTTTGTTTGCCGGATCAAGAGCTACCAACTCTTTTTCCGAAGGTAA
CTGGCTTCAGCAGAGCGCAGATACCAAATACTGTTCTTCTAGTGTAGCCGTAGTTAGGCCACCACTTCAA
GAACTCTGTAGCACCGCCTACATACCTCGCTCTGCTAATCCTGTTACCAGTGGCTGCTGCCAGTGGCGAT
AAGTCGTGTCTTACCGGGTTGGACTCAAGACGATAGTTACCGGATAAGGCGCAGCGGTCGGGCTGAACGG
GGGGTTCGTGCACACAGCCCAGCTTGGAGCGAACGACCTACACCGAACTGAGATACCTACAGCGTGAGCT
ATGAGAAAGCGCCACGCTTCCCGAAGGGAGAAAGGCGGACAGGTATCCGGTAAGCGGCAGGGTCGGAACA
GGAGAGCGCACGAGGGAGCTTCCAGGGGGAAACGCCTGGTATCTTTATAGTCCTGTCGGGTTTCGCCACC
TCTGACTTGAGCGTCGATTTTTGTGATGCTCGTCAGGGGGGCGGAGCCTATGGAAAAACGCCAGCAACGC
GGCCTTTTTACGGTTCCTGGCCTTTTGCTGGCCTTTTGCTCACATGTTCTTTCCTGCGTTATCCCCTGAT
TCTGTGGATAACCGTATTACCGCCTTTGAGTGAGCTGATACCGCTCGCCGCAGCCGAACGACCGAGCGCA
GCGAGTCAGTGAGCGAGGAAGCGGAAGAGCGCCCAATACGCAAACCGCCTCTCCCCGCGCGTTGGCCGAT
TCATTAATGCAGGATCTCGATCCCGCGAAATTAATACGACTCACTATAGGGAGACCACAACGGTTTCCCT
CTAGAAATAATTTTGTTTAACTTTAAGAAGGAGATATACATATGCGGGGTTCTCATCATCATCATCATCA
TGGTATGGCTAGCATGACTGGTGGACAGCAAATGGGTCGGGATCTGTACGACGATGACGATAAGGATCCG
ATGGTCTTCACACTCGAAGATTTCGTTGGGGACTGGCGACAGACAGCCGGCTACAACCTGGACCAAGTCC
TTGAACAGGGAGGTGTGTCCAGTTTGTTTCAGAATCTCGGGGTGTCCGTAACTCCGATCCAAAGGATTGT
CCTGAGCGGTCTCGAGGGCGGTAGCGGTGGCAGCGTGAGCGTGATCAAGCCCGAGATGAAGAAGGTGGAG
GACGCCGTGGCCCACTCCACTCTCGAGGGCGTGAGCGTGATCAAGCCCGAGATGAAGATGA
Features (pLannotate 1.2.2; 18 found; start..end, strand, type, name):
    627..992     +  CDS            Nluc (fragment): NanoLuc® luciferase human codon-optimized
   1012..1061    +  CDS            SET1 (fragment): solubility-enhancement tag derived from T7 phage gene 10B
   1069..1116    +  terminator     T7 terminator: transcription terminator for bacteriophage T7 RNA polymerase
   1142..1208    +  CDS            lacZα (fragment): LacZα fragment of β-galactosidase; lacZ fragment
   1213..1641    +  rep_origin     f1 ori (sequence partly withheld): f1 bacteriophage origin of replication; arrow indicates direction of (+) strand synthesis
   1694..1798    +  promoter       AmpR promoter: bla
   1799..2659    +  CDS            AmpR: β-lactamase; bla; confers resistance to ampicillin, carbenicillin, and related antibiotics
   2830..3418    +  rep_origin     ori: high-copy-number ColE1/pMB1/pBR322/pUC origin of replication
   3601..3654    +  CDS            lacI (fragment): lac repressor; lacI; The lac repressor binds to the lac operator to inhibit transcription in E. coli. This inhibition can be relieved by adding lactose or isopropyl-β-D-thiogalactopyranoside (IPTG).
   3674..3692    +  promoter       T7 promoter: promoter for bacteriophage T7 RNA polymerase
   3724..3746    +  RBS            RBS: efficient ribosome binding site from bacteriophage T7 gene 10 (Olins and Rangwala, 1989)
   3766..3786    +  CDS            capTEV™ (fragment): composite tag for in vivo biotinylation, TEV protease cleavage, and 6xHis tagging
   3787..3819    +  CDS            T7 tag (gene 10 leader): leader peptide from bacteriophage T7 gene 10 promotes efficient translation in E. coli
   3823..3846    +  CDS            Xpress™ tag: Xpress™ epitope tag, including an enterokinase recognition and cleavage site
   3853..4002    +  CDS            Nluc (fragment): NanoLuc® luciferase human codon-optimized
   4027..4054    +  CDS            hmKO (fragment): humanized monomeric Kusabira-Orange fluorescent protein mammalian codon-optimized
   4056..4080    +  CDS            hmKO (fragment): humanized monomeric Kusabira-Orange fluorescent protein mammalian codon-optimized
   4093..620     +  CDS            hmKO (across the origin): humanized monomeric Kusabira-Orange fluorescent protein mammalian codon-optimized
