[The description below was written by a language model from this plasmid's Addgene catalogue record and pLannotate feature annotations shown in this document.]
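Description:
OeNL_pRSETb is a bacterial expression plasmid built on the Invitrogen pRSETb backbone (about 2.9 kb) that carries a 1,263 bp synthetic insert encoding OeNL, the orange colour variant in a series of bright luminescent proteins derived from NanoLuc luciferase. It is a high-copy plasmid maintained in E. coli through a ColE1/pUC-type origin and selected with ampicillin via the β-lactamase gene and its own promoter. An f1 phage origin is also present. The full sequenced record is 4,123 nt.

The insert sits between retained BamHI and EcoRI sites, downstream of a T7 promoter and the strong T7 gene 10 ribosome binding site, and is followed by a T7 terminator. Expression therefore requires a host that supplies T7 RNA polymerase. The backbone contributes an N-terminal leader made up of a 6xHis tag for metal-affinity purification, the T7 gene 10 leader peptide and the Xpress epitope with its enterokinase cleavage site. The short hits annotated as capTEV, SET1, lacZα and lacI are most likely partial matches to backbone sequence rather than functional elements.

Within the insert, the feature table shows a NanoLuc fragment, then monomeric Kusabira-Orange fluorescent protein sequence (which runs across the numbering origin of the circular record), then a second, larger NanoLuc fragment. This pattern suggests the orange fluorescent protein is placed within the luciferase sequence rather than simply appended to it, although the record does not describe the topology explicitly. Pairing a luciferase with a fluorescent acceptor in this way typically shifts emission by resonance energy transfer, which fits the orange output. The plasmid is intended for producing and purifying recombinant OeNL in bacteria as a reagent for multicolour bioluminescence imaging.
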