Addgene plasmid #89529: OeNL_pRSETb
Purpose: Orange color variant of bright luminescent protein for bacterial expression
Depositing lab: Takeharu Nagai. Depositing organization: The University of Osaka. Publication: Five colour variants of bright luminescent protein for real-time multicolour bioimaging. Suzuki K, Kimura T, Shinoda H, Bai G, Daniels MJ, Arai Y, Nakano M, Nagai T. Nat Commun. 2016 Dec 14;7:13718. doi: 10.1038/ncomms13718. PubMed 27966527.
Backbone
  Vector backbone: pRSETb
  Backbone manufacturer: Invitrogen
  Backbone size w/o insert (bp): 2900
  Vector type: Bacterial Expression
Growth in bacteria
  Bacterial resistance: Ampicillin, 100 μg/mL
  Growth temperature: 37°C
  Growth strain: DH5alpha
  Copy number: High Copy
Gene/Insert
  Gene/Insert name: OeNL
  Species: Synthetic
  Insert size (bp): 1263
  GenBank ID: LC128717
  Promoter: T7
  Tag / fusion protein: His X 6 (N terminal on backbone)
  Cloning method: Restriction Enzyme; 5′ cloning site BamHI (not destroyed); 3′ cloning site EcoRI (not destroyed)
  Sequencing primers: 5′ T7; 3′ T7 terminal
Terms and licenses: Academic/Nonprofit Terms; Industry Terms: Not Available to Industry
Depositor comments: Derived from NanoLuc luciferase
How to cite: OeNL_pRSETb was a gift from Takeharu Nagai (Addgene plasmid # 89529 ; http://n2t.net/addgene:89529 ; RRID:Addgene_89529)
