>Addgene plasmid #89529 | OeNL_pRSETb | depositor partial sequence | sequence record 173471 | OeNL
ATGGTCTTCACACTCGAAGATTTCGTTGGGGACTGGCGACAGACAGCCGGCTACAACCTGGACCAAGTCC
TTGAACAGGGAGGTGTGTCCAGTTTGTTTCAGAATCTCGGGGTGTCCGTAACTCCGATCCAAAGGATTGT
CCTGAGCGGTCTCGAGGGCGGTAGCGGTGGCAGCGTGAGCGTGATCAAGCCCGAGATGAAGAAGGTGGAG
GACGCCGTGGCCCACTCCACTCTCGAGGGCGTGAGCGTGATCAAGCCCGAGATGAAGATGAGGTACTACA
TGGACGGCTCCGTCAATGGGCATGAGTTCACAATCGAGGGTGAGGGCACAGGCAGACCTTACGAGGGACA
TCAGGAGATGACACTGCGCGTCACAATGGCCGAGGGCGGGCCAATGCCTTTCGCCTTCGACCTGGTGTCC
CACGTGTTCTGTTACGGCCACAGAGTTTTTACTAAATATCCAGAAGAGATCCCAGACTATTTCAAGCAGG
CCTTTCCTGAGGGCCTGTCCTGGGAGAGGTCCCTGGAGTTCGAGGACGGCGGCTCCGCCTCCGTGAGCGC
CCACATCAGCCTGAGGGGCAACACCTTCTACCACAAGTCCAAGTTCACCGGCGTGAACTTCCCCGCCGAC
GGCCCCATCATGCAGAACCAGAGCGTGGACTGGGAGCCCTCCACCGAGAAGATCACCGCCAGCGACGGCG
TGCTGAAGGGCGACGTGACCATGTACCTGAAGCTGGAGGGCGGCGGCAACCACAAGTGCCAGATGAAGAC
CACCTACAAGGCCGCCAAGGAGATCCTGGAGATGCCCGGCGACCACTACATCGGCCACAGGCTGGTGAGG
AAGACCGAGGGCAACATCACCGAGCAGGTGGAGGACGCCGTGGCCCACTCCGAGCTCGAAAATGGGCTGA
AGATCGACATCCATGTCATCATCCCGTATGAAGGTCTGAGCGGCGACCAAATGGGCCAGATCGAAAAAAT
TTTTAAGGTGGTGTACCCTGTGGATGATCATCACTTTAAGGTGATCCTGCACTATGGCACACTGGTAATC
GACGGGGTTACGCCGAACATGATCGACTATTTCGGACGGCCGTATGAAGGCATCGCCGTGTTCGACGGCA
AAAAGATCACTGTAACAGGGACCCTGTGGAACGGCAACAAAATTATCGACGAGCGCCTGATCAACCCCGA
CGGCTCCCTGCTGTTCCGAGTAACCATCAACGGAGTGACCGGCTGGCGGCTGTGCGAACGCATTCTGGCG
TAA
